Addgene plasmid #24080: pcDNA HA HP1 gamma
Depositing lab: Naoko Tanese. Depositing organization: NYU Grossman School of Medicine. Publication: Isoform-specific interaction of HP1 with human TAFII130. Vassallo MF, Tanese N. Proc Natl Acad Sci U S A. 2002 Apr 30. 99(9):5919-24. 10.1073/pnas.092025499 PubMed 11959914.
Backbone
  Vector backbone: pcDNA3
  Backbone size w/o insert (bp): 5400
  Vector type: Mammalian Expression
Growth in bacteria
  Bacterial resistance: Ampicillin, 100 μg/mL
  Growth temperature: 37°C
  Growth strain: DH5alpha
  Copy number: High Copy
Gene/Insert
  Gene/Insert name: HP1 gamma
  Species: H. sapiens (human)
  Entrez Gene: CBX3 (a.k.a. HECH, HP1-GAMMA, HP1Hs-gamma, HP1gamma)
  Tag / fusion protein: HA (N terminal on insert)
  Cloning method: Restriction Enzyme; 5′ cloning site EcoRI (unknown if destroyed); 3′ cloning site XbaI (unknown if destroyed)
  Sequencing primers: 5′ CMV-F; 3′ BGH-rev
Terms and licenses: Academic/Nonprofit Terms; Industry Terms: Not Available to Industry
How to cite: pcDNA HA HP1 gamma was a gift from Naoko Tanese (Addgene plasmid # 24080 ; http://n2t.net/addgene:24080 ; RRID:Addgene_24080)
