[The description below was written by a language model from this plasmid's Addgene catalogue record and pLannotate feature annotations shown in this document.]
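Description:
pcDNA HA HP1 gamma is a mammalian expression plasmid built on the pcDNA3 backbone that drives production of human heterochromatin protein 1 gamma (HP1γ, encoded by CBX3) carrying an N-terminal HA epitope tag. It is propagated in E. coli as a high-copy plasmid through a ColE1/pUC-type origin and selected with ampicillin via the β-lactamase gene. An f1 origin is also present, which in principle allows single-stranded DNA production. The sequenced record is about 5.9 kb.

The expression cassette consists of the human cytomegalovirus immediate-early enhancer and promoter, followed by a T7 promoter, the HA coding segment, the CBX3 open reading frame and the bovine growth hormone polyadenylation signal. The insert was cloned between EcoRI and XbaI sites. The HA annotation spans only 27 nt and is called as a fragment of a 3xHA element, which is consistent with a single HA epitope. An SP6 promoter sits in the opposite orientation downstream of the insert, so the flanking phage promoters could support in vitro transcription of either strand. A separate SV40 early promoter drives the neomycin phosphotransferase gene with an SV40 poly(A) signal, allowing G418 selection of stably transfected mammalian cells. Short annotations such as the truncated HIV-1 LTR, the ble fragment and the lac promoter/operator and lacI remnants appear to be backbone residues or partial sequence matches rather than functional parts.

HP1γ binds histone H3 tails methylated at lysine 9 and participates in heterochromatin-associated transcriptional repression. The associated publication concerns isoform-specific interaction of HP1 proteins with human TAFII130. The tagged construct is therefore suited to transient or stable expression in mammalian cells, with detection or immunoprecipitation through the HA epitope in protein interaction and chromatin studies.
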