Features (pLannotate 1.2.2; 22 found; start..end, strand, type, name):
    253..841     -  rep_origin     ori: high-copy-number ColE1/pMB1/pBR322/pUC origin of replication
   1012..1872    -  CDS            AmpR: β-lactamase; bla; confers resistance to ampicillin, carbenicillin, and related antibiotics
   1873..1977    -  promoter       AmpR promoter: bla
   2036..2088    -  misc_feature   bom (fragment): basis of mobility region from pBR322
   2243..2622    +  enhancer       CMV enhancer: human cytomegalovirus immediate early enhancer
   2623..2826    +  promoter       CMV promoter: human cytomegalovirus (CMV) immediate early promoter
   2822..2855    +  LTR            5' LTR (truncated) (fragment): truncated 5' long terminal repeat (LTR) from HIV-1
   2871..2889    +  promoter       T7 promoter: promoter for bacteriophage T7 RNA polymerase
   2927..2953    +  CDS            3xHA (fragment): three tandem HA epitope tags
   2960..3475    +  CDS            CBX3 (fragment) (sequence partly withheld): CBX3_HUMAN - Experimental evidence at protein level: Swiss-Prot protein existence level 1. Seems to be involved in transcriptional silencing in heterochromatin-like complexes. Recognizes and binds histone H3 tails methylated at 'Lys-9', leading to epigenetic repression. May contribute to the association of the heterochromatin with the inner nuclear membrane through its interaction with lamin B receptor (LBR). Involved in the formation of functional kinetochore through interaction with MIS12 complex proteins. Contributes to the conversion of local chromatin to a heterochromatin-like repressive
   3506..3524    -  promoter       SP6 promoter: promoter for bacteriophage SP6 RNA polymerase
   3550..3774    +  polyA_signal   bGH poly(A) signal: bovine growth hormone polyadenylation signal
   3778..3799    +  promoter       SV40 promoter (fragment): SV40 enhancer and early promoter
   3820..4248    +  rep_origin     f1 ori (sequence partly withheld): f1 bacteriophage origin of replication; arrow indicates direction of (+) strand synthesis
   4262..4591    +  promoter       SV40 promoter: SV40 enhancer and early promoter
   4658..5449    +  CDS            neo: KKA2_KLEPN - Also known as kan, nptII. Experimental evidence at protein level: Swiss-Prot protein existence level 1. Resistance to kanamycin, neomycin, paromomycin, ribostamycin, butirosin and gentamicin B. From Klebsiella pneumoniae.
   5473..5631    +  CDS            ble (fragment): BLE_KLEPN - Experimental evidence at protein level: Swiss-Prot protein existence level 1. Binding protein with a strong affinity to the bleomycin family of antibiotics. Binds to CL990; an antimitotic-antibiotic compound. From Klebsiella pneumoniae.
   5626..5747    +  polyA_signal   SV40 poly(A) signal: SV40 polyadenylation signal
   5820..5836    -  protein_bind   lac operator: The lac repressor binds to the lac operator to inhibit transcription in E. coli. This inhibition can be relieved by adding lactose or isopropyl-β-D-thiogalactopyranoside (IPTG). lac repressor encoded by lacI
   5844..5874    -  promoter       lac promoter: promoter for the E. coli lac operon
   5889..5910    -  protein_bind   CAP binding site: CAP binding activates transcription in the presence of cAMP. E. coli catabolite activator protein
   5923..70      -  CDS            lacI (fragment) (across the origin): lac repressor; lacI; The lac repressor binds to the lac operator to inhibit transcription in E. coli. This inhibition can be relieved by adding lactose or isopropyl-β-D-thiogalactopyranoside (IPTG).
>Addgene plasmid #24080 | pcDNA HA HP1 gamma | addgene full sequence | sequence record 424684 | Addgene NGS Result
AAACCTGTCGTGCCAGCTGCATTAATGAATCGGCCAACGCGCGGGGAGAGGCGGTTTGCGTATTGGGCGC
TCTTCCGCTTCCTCGCTCACTGACTCGCTGCGCTCGGTCGTTCGGCTGCGGCGAGCGGTATCAGCTCACT
CAAAGGCGGTAATACGGTTATCCACAGAATCAGGGGATAACGCAGGAAAGAACATGTGAGCAAAAGGCCA
GCAAAAGGCCAGGAACCGTAAAAAGGCCGCGTTGCTGGCGTTTTTCCATAGGCTCCGCCCCCCTGACGAG
CATCACAAAAATCGACGCTCAAGTCAGAGGTGGCGAAACCCGACAGGACTATAAAGATACCAGGCGTTTC
CCCCTGGAAGCTCCCTCGTGCGCTCTCCTGTTCCGACCCTGCCGCTTACCGGATACCTGTCCGCCTTTCT
CCCTTCGGGAAGCGTGGCGCTTTCTCATAGCTCACGCTGTAGGTATCTCAGTTCGGTGTAGGTCGTTCGC
TCCAAGCTGGGCTGTGTGCACGAACCCCCCGTTCAGCCCGACCGCTGCGCCTTATCCGGTAACTATCGTC
TTGAGTCCAACCCGGTAAGACACGACTTATCGCCACTGGCAGCAGCCACTGGTAACAGGATTAGCAGAGC
GAGGTATGTAGGCGGTGCTACAGAGTTCTTGAAGTGGTGGCCTAACTACGGCTACACTAGAAGAACAGTA
TTTGGTATCTGCGCTCTGCTGAAGCCAGTTACCTTCGGAAAAAGAGTTGGTAGCTCTTGATCCGGCAAAC
AAACCACCGCTGGTAGCGGTGGTTTTTTTGTTTGCAAGCAGCAGATTACGCGCAGAAAAAAAGGATCTCA
AGAAGATCCTTTGATCTTTTCTACGGGGTCTGACGCTCAGTGGAACGAAAACTCACGTTAAGGGATTTTG
GTCATGAGATTATCAAAAAGGATCTTCACCTAGATCCTTTTAAATTAAAAATGAAGTTTTAAATCAATCT
AAAGTATATATGAGTAAACTTGGTCTGACAGTTACCAATGCTTAATCAGTGAGGCACCTATCTCAGCGAT
CTGTCTATTTCGTTCATCCATAGTTGCCTGACTCCCCGTCGTGTAGATAACTACGATACGGGAGGGCTTA
CCATCTGGCCCCAGTGCTGCAATGATACCGCGAGACCCACGCTCACCGGCTCCAGATTTATCAGCAATAA
ACCAGCCAGCCGGAAGGGCCGAGCGCAGAAGTGGTCCTGCAACTTTATCCGCCTCCATCCAGTCTATTAA
TTGTTGCCGGGAAGCTAGAGTAAGTAGTTCGCCAGTTAATAGTTTGCGCAACGTTGTTGCCATTGCTACA
GGCATCGTGGTGTCACGCTCGTCGTTTGGTATGGCTTCATTCAGCTCCGGTTCCCAACGATCAAGGCGAG
TTACATGATCCCCCATGTTGTGCAAAAAAGCGGTTAGCTCCTTCGGTCCTCCGATCGTTGTCAGAAGTAA
GTTGGCCGCAGTGTTATCACTCATGGTTATGGCAGCACTGCATAATTCTCTTACTGTCATGCCATCCGTA
AGATGCTTTTCTGTGACTGGTGAGTACTCAACCAAGTCATTCTGAGAATAGTGTATGCGGCGACCGAGTT
GCTCTTGCCCGGCGTCAATACGGGATAATACCGCGCCACATAGCAGAACTTTAAAAGTGCTCATCATTGG
AAAACGTTCTTCGGGGCGAAAACTCTCAAGGATCTTACCGCTGTTGAGATCCAGTTCGATGTAACCCACT
CGTGCACCCAACTGATCTTCAGCATCTTTTACTTTCACCAGCGTTTCTGGGTGAGCAAAAACAGGAAGGC
AAAATGCCGCAAAAAAGGGAATAAGGGCGACACGGAAATGTTGAATACTCATACTCTTCCTTTTTCAATA
TTATTGAAGCATTTATCAGGGTTATTGTCTCATGAGCGGATACATATTTGAATGTATTTAGAAAAATAAA
CAAATAGGGGTTCCGCGCACATTTCCCCGAAAAGTGCCACCTGACGTCGACGGATCGGGAGATCTCCCGA
TCCCCTATGGTGCACTCTCAGTACAATCTGCTCTGATGCCGCATAGTTAAGCCAGTATCTGCTCCCTGCT
TGTGTGTTGGAGGTCGCTGAGTAGTGCGCGAGCAAAATTTAAGCTACAACAAGGCAAGGCTTGACCGACA
ATTGCATGAAGAATCTGCTTAGGGTTAGGCGTTTTGCGCTGCTTCGCGATGTACGGGCCAGATATACGCG
TTGACATTGATTATTGACTAGTTATTAATAGTAATCAATTACGGGGTCATTAGTTCATAGCCCATATATG
GAGTTCCGCGTTACATAACTTACGGTAAATGGCCCGCCTGGCTGACCGCCCAACGACCCCCGCCCATTGA
CGTCAATAATGACGTATGTTCCCATAGTAACGCCAATAGGGACTTTCCATTGACGTCAATGGGTGGAGTA
TTTACGGTAAACTGCCCACTTGGCAGTACATCAAGTGTATCATATGCCAAGTACGCCCCCTATTGACGTC
AATGACGGTAAATGGCCCGCCTGGCATTATGCCCAGTACATGACCTTATGGGACTTTCCTACTTGGCAGT
ACATCTACGTATTAGTCATCGCTATTACCATGGTGATGCGGTTTTGGCAGTACATCAATGGGCGTGGATA
GCGGTTTGACTCACGGGGATTTCCAAGTCTCCACCCCATTGACGTCAATGGGAGTTTGTTTTGGCACCAA
AATCAACGGGACTTTCCAAAATGTCGTAACAACTCCGCCCCATTGACGCAAATGGGCGGTAGGCGTGTAC
GGTGGGAGGTCTATATAAGCAGAGCTCTCTGGCTAACTAGAGAACCCACTGCTTACTGGCTTATCGAAAT
TAATACGACTCACTATAGGGAGACCCAAGCTTGGTACCGAGCTCGGATCCACCATGTACCCATACGATGT
TCCAGATTACGCTGAATTCGGAAAAAAACAGAATGGAAAGAGTAAAAAAGTTGAAGAGGCAGAGCCTGAA
GAATTTGTCGTGGAAAAAGTACTAGATCGACGTGTAGTGAATGGGAAAGTGGAATATTTCCTGAAGTGGA
AGGGATTTACAGATGCTGACAATACTTGGGAACCTGAAGAAAATTTAGATTGTCCAGAATTGATTGAAGC
GTTTCTTAACTCTCAGAAAGCTGGCAAAGAAAAAGATGGTACAAAAAGAAAATCTTTATCTGACAGTGAA
TCTGATGACAGCAAATCAAAGAAGAAAAGAGAT
[201 nt withheld, positions 3254-3454]
TGTCCAGAAGATGAAGCTCAATAACTCGAGCATGCATCTAGAGGGCCCTATTCTATAGTGTCACCTAAAT
GCTAGAGCTCGCTGATCAGCCTCGACTGTGCCTTCTAGTTGCCAGCCATCTGTTGTTTGCCCCTCCCCCG
TGCCTTCCTTGACCCTGGAAGGTGCCACTCCCACTGTCCTTTCCTAATAAAATGAGGAAATTGCATCGCA
TTGTCTGAGTAGGTGTCATTCTATTCTGGGGGGTGGGGTGGGGCAGGACAGCAAGGGGGAGGATTGGGAA
GACAATAGCAGGCATGCTGGGGATGCGGTGGGCTCTATGGCTTCTGAGGCGGAAAGAACCAGCTGGGGCT
CTAGGGGGTATCCCC
[124 nt withheld, positions 3820-3943]
C
[91 nt withheld, positions 3945-4035]
A
[49 nt withheld, positions 4037-4085]
CCTTTGACGTTGGAGTCCACGTTCTTT
[37 nt withheld, positions 4113-4149]
ACCCTATCTCGGTCTATTCTTTTGATTTATAAGGGATTTTGCCGATTTCGGCCTATTGGTTAAAAAATGA
GCTGATTTAACAAAAATTTAACGCGAATTAATTCTGTGGAATGTGTGTCAGTTAGGGTGTGGAAAGTCCC
CAGGCTCCCCAGCAGGCAGAAGTATGCAAAGCATGCATCTCAATTAGTCAGCAACCAGGTGTGGAAAGTC
CCCAGGCTCCCCAGCAGGCAGAAGTATGCAAAGCATGCATCTCAATTAGTCAGCAACCATAGTCCCGCCC
CTAACTCCGCCCATCCCGCCCCTAACTCCGCCCAGTTCCGCCCATTCTCCGCCCCATGGCTGACTAATTT
TTTTTATTTATGCAGAGGCCGAGGCCGCCTCTGCCTCTGAGCTATTCCAGAAGTAGTGAGGAGGCTTTTT
TGGAGGCCTAGGCTTTTGCAAAAAGCTCCCGGGAGCTTGTATATCCATTTTCGGATCTGATCAAGAGACA
GGATGAGGATCGTTTCGCATGATTGAACAAGATGGATTGCACGCAGGTTCTCCGGCCGCTTGGGTGGAGA
GGCTATTCGGCTATGACTGGGCACAACAGACAATCGGCTGCTCTGATGCCGCCGTGTTCCGGCTGTCAGC
GCAGGGGCGCCCGGTTCTTTTTGTCAAGACCGACCTGTCCGGTGCCCTGAATGAACTGCAGGACGAGGCA
GCGCGGCTATCGTGGCTGGCCACGACGGGCGTTCCTTGCGCAGCTGTGCTCGACGTTGTCACTGAAGCGG
GAAGGGACTGGCTGCTATTGGGCGAAGTGCCGGGGCAGGATCTCCTGTCATCTCACCTTGCTCCTGCCGA
GAAAGTATCCATCATGGCTGATGCAATGCGGCGGCTGCATACGCTTGATCCGGCTACCTGCCCATTCGAC
CACCAAGCGAAACATCGCATCGAGCGAGCACGTACTCGGATGGAAGCCGGTCTTGTCGATCAGGATGATC
TGGACGAAGAGCATCAGGGGCTCGCGCCAGCCGAACTGTTCGCCAGGCTCAAGGCGCGCATGCCCGACGG
CGAGGATCTCGTCGTGACCCATGGCGATGCCTGCTTGCCGAATATCATGGTGGAAAATGGCCGCTTTTCT
GGATTCATCGACTGTGGCCGGCTGGGTGTGGCGGACCGCTATCAGGACATAGCGTTGGCTACCCGTGATA
TTGCTGAAGAGCTTGGCGGCGAATGGGCTGACCGCTTCCTCGTGCTTTACGGTATCGCCGCTCCCGATTC
GCAGCGCATCGCCTTCTATCGCCTTCTTGACGAGTTCTTCTGAGCGGGACTCTGGGGTTCGAAATGACCG
ACCAAGCGACGCCCAACCTGCCATCACGAGATTTCGATTCCACCGCCGCCTTCTATGAAAGGTTGGGCTT
CGGAATCGTTTTCCGGGACGCCGGCTGGATGATCCTCCAGCGCGGGGATCTCATGCTGGAGTTCTTCGCC
CACCCCAACTTGTTTATTGCAGCTTATAATGGTTACAAATAAAGCAATAGCATCACAAATTTCACAAATA
AAGCATTTTTTTCACTGCATTCTAGTTGTGGTTTGTCCAAACTCATCAATGTATCTTATCATGTCTGTAT
ACCGTCGACCTCTAGCTAGAGCTTGGCGTAATCATGGTCATAGCTGTTTCCTGTGTGAAATTGTTATCCG
CTCACAATTCCACACAACATACGAGCCGGAAGCATAAAGTGTAAAGCCTGGGGTGCCTAATGAGTGAGCT
AACTCACATTAATTGCGTTGCGCTCACTGCCCGCTTTCCAGTCGGG
