>Addgene plasmid #24080 | pcDNA HA HP1 gamma | addgene partial sequence | sequence record 29974 | 24080 with CMV-F
AGCTCTCTGGCTAACTAGAGAACCCACTGCTTACTGGCTTATCGAAATTAATACGACTCACTATAGGGAG
ACCCAAGCTTGGTACCGAGCTCGGATCCACCATGTACCCATACGATGTTCCAGATTACGCTGAATTCGGA
AAAAAACAGAATGGAAAGAGTAAAAAAGTTGAAGAGGCAGAGCCTGAAGAATTTGTCGTGGAAAAAGTAC
TAGATCGACGTGTAGTGAATGGGAAAGTGGAATATTTCCTGAAGTGGAAGGGATTTACAGATGCTGACAA
TACTTGGGAACCTGAAGAAAATTTAGATTGTCCAGAATTGATTGAAGCGTTTCTTAACTCTCAGAAAGCT
GGCAAAGAAAAAGATGGTACAAAAAGAAAATCTTTATCTGACAGTGAATCTGATGACAGCAAATCAAAGA
AGAAAAGAGAT
[201 nt withheld, positions 432-632]
TGTCCAGAAGATGAAGCTCAATAACTCGAGCATGCATCTAGAGGGCCCTATTCTATAGTGTCACCTAAAT
GCTAGAGCTCGCTGATCAGCCTCGACTGTGCCTTCTAGTTGCCAGCCATCTGTTGTTTGCCCCTCCCCCG
TGCCTTCCTTGACCCTGGAATGTGCCACTCCACTGTCCTTTCCTA
